Addgene plasmid #98804: MSP970
Purpose: Expression Vector
Depositing lab: David Liu. Depositing organization: Harvard University. Publication: Phage-assisted continuous evolution of proteases with altered substrate specificity. Packer MS, Rees HA, Liu DR. Nat Commun. 2017 Oct 16;8(1):956. doi: 10.1038/s41467-017-01055-9. PubMed 29038472.
Backbone
  Vector backbone: pBR322
  Backbone manufacturer: ATCC
  Vector type: Bacterial Expression
Growth in bacteria
  Bacterial resistance: Kanamycin, 50 μg/mL
  Growth temperature: 37°C
  Growth strain: DH5alpha
  Copy number: High Copy
Gene/Insert
  Gene/Insert name: pET28 MBP-ENLYFQS-TEV E107D, D127A, S135F
  Species: Synthetic
  Mutation: E107D, D127A, S135F
  Cloning method: Unknown
Terms and licenses: Academic/Nonprofit Terms; Industry Terms: Not Available to Industry
How to cite: MSP970 was a gift from David Liu (Addgene plasmid # 98804 ; http://n2t.net/addgene:98804 ; RRID:Addgene_98804)
