[The description below was written by a language model from this plasmid's Addgene catalogue record and pLannotate feature annotations shown in this document.]
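Description:
MSP970 is a 7.1 kb bacterial expression plasmid with a pET28-type architecture (the catalogue lists the backbone lineage as pBR322). It is used to produce a mutant tobacco etch virus (TEV) protease in E. coli. It replicates from a ColE1/pMB1-family origin, with the pBR322 rop gene and bom region alongside. The catalogue lists it as high copy, although rop normally lowers copy number. Selection is by kanamycin through the aph(3')-Ia gene. An f1 origin is also present, as are short remnants of the pBR322 tetracycline resistance gene, which are non-functional fragments.

The expression cassette is driven by a T7 promoter with an adjacent lac operator and the T7 gene 10 ribosome binding site, and it ends at the T7 terminator. A plasmid-borne lacI gene under its own promoter supplies repressor, so expression is IPTG-inducible in hosts that provide T7 RNA polymerase. The open reading frame encodes cytosolic maltose binding protein (lacking its signal sequence), followed by an ENLYFQS TEV recognition site and then TEV protease carrying the substitutions E107D, D127A and S135F. A polyhistidine tag is annotated downstream of the protease. The short "capTEV" and "SET1" annotations are fragmentary matches and probably reflect the cleavage-site linker and vector-derived sequence rather than intact tags. In this arrangement MBP can aid solubility, and an active protease would be expected to cleave itself from MBP at the canonical site, leaving His-tagged enzyme for affinity purification.

The record states the purpose only as an expression vector. The associated work concerns phage-assisted continuous evolution of proteases with altered substrate specificity, which suggests the plasmid was used to express and characterise an evolved or intermediate TEV variant.
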