Features (pLannotate 1.2.2; 21 found; start..end, strand, type, name):
     26..73      -  terminator     T7 terminator: transcription terminator for bacteriophage T7 RNA polymerase
     81..130     -  CDS            SET1 (fragment): solubility-enhancement tag derived from T7 phage gene 10B
    140..157     -  CDS            9xHis (fragment): 9xHis affinity tag
    161..868     -  CDS            TEV protease: tobacco etch virus protease (Kapust et al., 2001)
    867..886     -  CDS            capTEV™ (fragment): composite tag for in vivo biotinylation, TEV protease cleavage, and 6xHis tagging
    926..2026    -  CDS            MBP: maltose binding protein from E. coli; malE (mutated); This version of the gene does not encode a signal sequence, so MBP will remain in the cytosol.
   2032..2054    -  RBS            RBS: efficient ribosome binding site from bacteriophage T7 gene 10 (Olins and Rangwala, 1989)
   2069..2093    -  protein_bind   lac operator: The lac repressor binds to the lac operator to inhibit transcription in E. coli. This inhibition can be relieved by adding lactose or isopropyl-β-D-thiogalactopyranoside (IPTG). lac repressor encoded by lacI
   2094..2112    -  promoter       T7 promoter: promoter for bacteriophage T7 RNA polymerase
   2134..2413    +  CDS            TcR (fragment): tetracycline efflux protein; tet; confers resistance to tetracycline
   2421..2498    +  promoter       lacI promoter: lacI
   2499..3581    +  CDS            lacI: lac repressor; lacI; The lac repressor binds to the lac operator to inhibit transcription in E. coli. This inhibition can be relieved by adding lactose or isopropyl-β-D-thiogalactopyranoside (IPTG).
   3594..3615    +  protein_bind   CAP binding site: CAP binding activates transcription in the presence of cAMP. E. coli catabolite activator protein
   3630..3921    +  CDS            TcR (fragment): tetracycline efflux protein; tet; confers resistance to tetracycline
   3993..4373    -  CDS            YPB1_ECOLX: Protein predicted: Swiss-Prot protein existence level 4. From Escherichia coli.
   4390..4581    +  CDS            rop: Rop protein, which maintains plasmids at low copy number; rop
   4683..4822    +  misc_feature   bom: basis of mobility region from pBR322
   5008..5596    -  rep_origin     ori: high-copy-number ColE1/pMB1/pBR322/pUC origin of replication
   5718..6533    +  CDS            KanR: aminoglycoside phosphotransferase; aph(3')-Ia; confers resistance to kanamycin in bacteria or G418 (Geneticin®) in eukaryotes
   6542..6599    -  promoter       AmpR promoter (fragment): bla
   6652..7080    -  rep_origin     f1 ori (sequence partly withheld): f1 bacteriophage origin of replication; arrow indicates direction of (+) strand synthesis
>Addgene plasmid #98804 | MSP970 | addgene full sequence | sequence record 183218 | Addgene NGS Result
ATCCGGATATAGTTCCTCCTTTCAGCAAAAAACCCCTCAAGACCCGTTTAGAGGCCCCAAGGGGTTATGC
TAGTTATTGCTCAGCGGTGGCAGCAGCCAACTCAGCTTCCTTTCGGGCTTTGTTAGCAGCCGGATCTCAG
TGGTGGTGGTGGTGGTGTTAATTCATGAGTTGAGTCGCTTCCTTAACTGGCTGAAAAGGCTCTTCAGGTT
TCACCATGAAAACTTTATGGCCCCCCCACAATACTGAGTCAGCATTTAATCGCCAACCACTAACCCACTG
CTGCGCCTCCTGATTTGTCAACAATTCCATGAAGTTTTTCGGCACGCTTGTGAAATAATTGTTTGTGTTG
GTGAAATTCGATGCTGAGTGTATACCAACAATGAACCCATCTCTAGTTGATACTAATGGACTGCCACACT
GCCCATCCTTGGTTTGAATCCAATGCTTCCAGAATATGCCATCAAATGAAGGGAATGTGCAACTAGTGGC
TGACACCATGCTAGACATGCTCTTAGTTTGGAAGTTGGTTGTCACAAGACATATGCGATCTTCCCTTTGT
GGCTCTCTAAATTTCAGCTTTTGAGGAAATGGTGGGAAATCCTTAGGCATGCGAATAATTATCATGTCCC
TCCCATCAATGAGGTGTTGTTGCAAAGTCGTGGTGTTCTTGACCTTGAATACACCATGTAGTGATTGGAC
CAACAGTGTTCCATTATTTCTTCTAAACAAGTGCTTGTTTGTAATGATGAAGGGACCAAATCCAATACCA
TACAACGATGTTGTGTGCCCATCAGATTCATTCGTCAAATGACAAATGGTGCTCGATATCGGGTTGTAAT
CACGCGGCCCCTTAAACAAGCTTTCTCCATGATGATGATGATGATGATGACTTTGAAAATAAAGATTTTC
TCCCGAGCTCGAATTAGTCTGCGCGTCTTTCAGGGCTTCATCGACAGTCTGACGACCGCTGGCGGCGTTG
ATCACCGCAGTACGCACGGCATACCAGAAAGCGGACATCTGCGGGATGTTCGGCATGATTTCACCTTTCT
GGGCGTTTTCCATGGTGGCGGCAATACGTGGATCTTTCGCCAACTCTTCCTCGTAAGACTTCAGCGCTAC
GGCACCCAGCGGTTTGTCTTTATTAACCGCTTCCAGACCTTCATCAGTCAGCAGATAGTTTTCGAGGAAC
TCTTTTGCCAGCTCTTTGTTCGGACTGGCGGCGTTAATACCTGCGCTCAGCACGCCAACGAACGGTTTGG
ATGGTTGACCCTTGAAGGTCGGCAGTACCGTTACACCATAATTCACTTTGCTGGTGTCGATGTTGGACCA
TGCCCACGGGCCGTTGATGGTCATCGCTGTTTCGCCTTTATTAAAGGCAGCTTCTGCGATGGAGTAATCG
GTGTCTGCATTCATGTGTTTGTTTTTAATCAGGTCAACCAGGAAGGTCAGACCCGCTTTCGCGCCAGCGT
TATCCACGCCCACGTCTTTAATGTCGTACTTGCCGTTTTCATACTTGAACGCATAACCCCCGTCAGCAGC
AATCAGCGGCCAGGTGAAGTACGGTTCTTGCAGGTTGAACATCAGCGCGCTCTTACCTTTCGCTTTCAGT
TCTTTATCCAGCGCCGGGATCTCTTCCCAGGTTTTTGGCGGGTTCGGCAGCAGATCTTTGTTATAAATCA
GCGATAACGCTTCAACAGCGATCGGGTAAGCAATCAGCTTGCCGTTGTAACGTACGGCATCCCAGGTAAA
CGGATACAGCTTGTCCTGGAACGCTTTGTCCGGGGTGATTTCAGCCAACAGGCCAGATTGAGCGTAGCCA
CCAAAGCGGTCGTGTGCCCAGAAGATAATGTCAGGGCCATCGCCAGTTGCCGCAACCTGTGGGAATTTCT
CTTCCAGTTTATCCGGATGCTCAACGGTGACTTTAATTCCGGTATCTTTCTCGAATTTCTTACCGACTTC
AGCGAGACCGTTATAGCCTTTATCGCCGTTAATCCAGATTACCAGTTTACCTTCTTCGATTTTCATGTAT
ATCTCCTTCTTAAAGTTAAACAAAATTATTTCTAGAGGGGAATTGTTATCCGCTCACAATTCCCCTATAG
TGAGTCGTATTAATTTCGCGGGATCGAGATCTCGATCCTCTACGCCGGACGCATCGTGGCCGGCATCACC
GGCGCCACAGGTGCGGTTGCTGGCGCCTATATCGCCGACATCACCGATGGGGAAGATCGGGCTCGCCACT
TCGGGCTCATGAGCGCTTGTTTCGGCGTGGGTATGGTGGCAGGCCCCGTGGCCGGGGGACTGTTGGGCGC
CATCTCCTTGCATGCACCATTCCTTGCGGCGGCGGTGCTCAACGGCCTCAACCTACTACTGGGCTGCTTC
CTAATGCAGGAGTCGCATAAGGGAGAGCGTCGAGATCCCGGACACCATCGAATGGCGCAAAACCTTTCGC
GGTATGGCATGATAGCGCCCGGAAGAGAGTCAATTCAGGGTGGTGAATGTGAAACCAGTAACGTTATACG
ATGTCGCAGAGTATGCCGGTGTCTCTTATCAGACCGTTTCCCGCGTGGTGAACCAGGCCAGCCACGTTTC
TGCGAAAACGCGGGAAAAAGTGGAAGCGGCGATGGCGGAGCTGAATTACATTCCCAACCGCGTGGCACAA
CAACTGGCGGGCAAACAGTCGTTGCTGATTGGCGTTGCCACCTCCAGTCTGGCCCTGCACGCGCCGTCGC
AAATTGTCGCGGCGATTAAATCTCGCGCCGATCAACTGGGTGCCAGCGTGGTGGTGTCGATGGTAGAACG
AAGCGGCGTCGAAGCCTGTAAAGCGGCGGTGCACAATCTTCTCGCGCAACGCGTCAGTGGGCTGATCATT
AACTATCCGCTGGATGACCAGGATGCCATTGCTGTGGAAGCTGCCTGCACTAATGTTCCGGCGTTATTTC
TTGATGTCTCTGACCAGACACCCATCAACAGTATTATTTTCTCCCATGAAGACGGTACGCGACTGGGCGT
GGAGCATCTGGTCGCATTGGGTCACCAGCAAATCGCGCTGTTAGCGGGCCCATTAAGTTCTGTCTCGGCG
CGTCTGCGTCTGGCTGGCTGGCATAAATATCTCACTCGCAATCAAATTCAGCCGATAGCGGAACGGGAAG
GCGACTGGAGTGCCATGTCCGGTTTTCAACAAACCATGCAAATGCTGAATGAGGGCATCGTTCCCACTGC
GATGCTGGTTGCCAACGATCAGATGGCGCTGGGCGCAATGCGCGCCATTACCGAGTCCGGGCTGCGCGTT
GGTGCGGATATCTCGGTAGTGGGATACGACGATACCGAAGACAGCTCATGTTATATCCCGCCGTTAACCA
CCATCAAACAGGATTTTCGCCTGCTGGGGCAAACCAGCGTGGACCGCTTGCTGCAACTCTCTCAGGGCCA
GGCGGTGAAGGGCAATCAGCTGTTGCCCGTCTCACTGGTGAAAAGAAAAACCACCCTGGCGCCCAATACG
CAAACCGCCTCTCCCCGCGCGTTGGCCGATTCATTAATGCAGCTGGCACGACAGGTTTCCCGACTGGAAA
GCGGGCAGTGAGCGCAACGCAATTAATGTAAGTTAGCTCACTCATTAGGCACCGGGATCTCGACCGATGC
CCTTGAGAGCCTTCAACCCAGTCAGCTCCTTCCGGTGGGCGCGGGGCATGACTATCGTCGCCGCACTTAT
GACTGTCTTCTTTATCATGCAACTCGTAGGACAGGTGCCGGCAGCGCTCTGGGTCATTTTCGGCGAGGAC
CGCTTTCGCTGGAGCGCGACGATGATCGGCCTGTCGCTTGCGGTATTCGGAATCTTGCACGCCCTCGCTC
AAGCCTTCGTCACTGGTCCCGCCACCAAACGTTTCGGCGAGAAGCAGGCCATTATCGCCGGCATGGCGGC
CCCACGGGTGCGCATGATCGTGCTCCTGTCGTTGAGGACCCGGCTAGGCTGGCGGGGTTGCCTTACTGGT
TAGCAGAATGAATCACCGATACGCGAGCGAACGTGAAGCGACTGCTGCTGCAAAACGTCTGCGACCTGAG
CAACAACATGAATGGTCTTCGGTTTCCGTGTTTCGTAAAGTCTGGAAACGCGGAAGTCAGCGCCCTGCAC
CATTATGTTCCGGATCTGCATCGCAGGATGCTGCTGGCTACCCTGTGGAACACCTACATCTGTATTAACG
AAGCGCTGGCATTGACCCTGAGTGATTTTTCTCTGGTCCCGCCGCATCCATACCGCCAGTTGTTTACCCT
CACAACGTTCCAGTAACCGGGCATGTTCATCATCAGTAACCCGTATCGTGAGCATCCTCTCTCGTTTCAT
CGGTATCATTACCCCCATGAACAGAAATCCCCCTTACACGGAGGCATCAGTGACCAAACAGGAAAAAACC
GCCCTTAACATGGCCCGCTTTATCAGAAGCCAGACATTAACGCTTCTGGAGAAACTCAACGAGCTGGACG
CGGATGAACAGGCAGACATCTGTGAATCGCTTCACGACCACGCTGATGAGCTTTACCGCAGCTGCCTCGC
GCGTTTCGGTGATGACGGTGAAAACCTCTGACACATGCAGCTCCCGGAGACGGTCACAGCTTGTCTGTAA
GCGGATGCCGGGAGCAGACAAGCCCGTCAGGGCGCGTCAGCGGGTGTTGGCGGGTGTCGGGGCGCAGCCA
TGACCCAGTCACGTAGCGATAGCGGAGTGTATACTGGCTTAACTATGCGGCATCAGAGCAGATTGTACTG
AGAGTGCACCATTGCGGTGTGAAATACCGCACAGATGCGTAAGGAGAAAATACCGCATCAGGCGCTCTTC
CGCTTCCTCGCTCACTGACTCGCTGCGCTCGGTCGTTCGGCTGCGGCGAGCGGTATCAGCTCACTCAAAG
GCGGTAATACGGTTATCCACAGAATCAGGGGATAACGCAGGAAAGAACATGTGAGCAAAAGGCCAGCAAA
AGGCCAGGAACCGTAAAAAGGCCGCGTTGCTGGCGTTTTTCCATAGGCTCCGCCCCCCTGACGAGCATCA
CAAAAATCGACGCTCAAGTCAGAGGTGGCGAAACCCGACAGGACTATAAAGATACCAGGCGTTTCCCCCT
GGAAGCTCCCTCGTGCGCTCTCCTGTTCCGACCCTGCCGCTTACCGGATACCTGTCCGCCTTTCTCCCTT
CGGGAAGCGTGGCGCTTTCTCATAGCTCACGCTGTAGGTATCTCAGTTCGGTGTAGGTCGTTCGCTCCAA
GCTGGGCTGTGTGCACGAACCCCCCGTTCAGCCCGACCGCTGCGCCTTATCCGGTAACTATCGTCTTGAG
TCCAACCCGGTAAGACACGACTTATCGCCACTGGCAGCAGCCACTGGTAACAGGATTAGCAGAGCGAGGT
ATGTAGGCGGTGCTACAGAGTTCTTGAAGTGGTGGCCTAACTACGGCTACACTAGAAGGACAGTATTTGG
TATCTGCGCTCTGCTGAAGCCAGTTACCTTCGGAAAAAGAGTTGGTAGCTCTTGATCCGGCAAACAAACC
ACCGCTGGTAGCGGTGGTTTTTTTGTTTGCAAGCAGCAGATTACGCGCAGAAAAAAAGGATCTCAAGAAG
ATCCTTTGATCTTTTCTACGGGGTCTGACGCTCAGTGGAACGAAAACTCACGTTAAGGGATTTTGGTCAT
GAACAATAAAACTGTCTGCTTACATAAACAGTAATACAAGGGGTGTTATGAGCCATATTCAACGGGAAAC
GTCTTGCTCTAGGCCGCGATTAAATTCCAACATGGATGCTGATTTATATGGGTATAAATGGGCTCGCGAT
AATGTCGGGCAATCAGGTGCGACAATCTATCGATTGTATGGGAAGCCCGATGCGCCAGAGTTGTTTCTGA
AACATGGCAAAGGTAGCGTTGCCAATGATGTTACAGATGAGATGGTCAGACTAAACTGGCTGACGGAATT
TATGCCTCTTCCGACCATCAAGCATTTTATCCGTACTCCTGATGATGCATGGTTACTCACCACTGCGATC
CCCGGGAAAACAGCATTCCAGGTATTAGAAGAATATCCTGATTCAGGTGAAAATATTGTTGATGCGCTGG
CAGTGTTCCTGCGCCGGTTGCATTCGATTCCTGTTTGTAATTGTCCTTTTAACAGCGATCGCGTATTTCG
TCTCGCTCAGGCGCAATCACGAATGAATAACGGTTTGGTTGATGCGAGTGATTTTGATGACGAGCGTAAT
GGCTGGCCTGTTGAACAAGTCTGGAAAGAAATGCATAAACTTTTGCCATTCTCACCGGATTCAGTCGTCA
CTCATGGTGATTTCTCACTTGATAACCTTATTTTTGACGAGGGGAAATTAATAGGTTGTATTGATGTTGG
ACGAGTCGGAATCGCAGACCGATACCAGGATCTTGCCATCCTATGGAACTGCCTCGGTGAGTTTTCTCCT
TCATTACAGAAACGGCTTTTTCAAAAATATGGTATTGATAATCCTGATATGAATAAATTGCAGTTTCATT
TGATGCTCGATGAGTTTTTCTAAGAATTAATTCATGAGCGGATACATATTTGAATGTATTTAGAAAAATA
AACAAATAGGGGTTCCGCGCACATTTCCCCGAAAAGTGCCACCTAAATTGTAAGCGTTAATATTTTGTTA
AAATTCGCGTTAAATTTTTGTTAAATCAGCTCATTTTTTAACCAATAGGCCGAAATCGGCAAAATCCCTT
ATAAATCAAAAGAATAGACCGAGATAGGGT
[37 nt withheld, positions 6751-6787]
AAAGAACGTGGACTCCAACGTCAAAGG
[49 nt withheld, positions 6815-6863]
T
[91 nt withheld, positions 6865-6955]
G
[124 nt withheld, positions 6957-7080]
CCCATTCGCCA
